Addgene plasmid #34915: pBCN40-R4R3
Purpose: (Empty Backbone)
Depositing lab: Ben Lehner. Depositing organization: Centre for Genomic Regulation (CRG). Publication: Generating transgenic nematodes by bombardment and antibiotic selection. Semple JI, Biondini L, Lehner B. Nat Methods. 2012 Jan 30;9(2):118-9. doi: 10.1038/nmeth.1864. PubMed 22290182.
Backbone
  Vector backbone: pBCN21-R4R3
  Modifications to backbone: Contains the dual antibiotic resistance operon Prpl-28::PuroR::rpl-16_outron::NeoR::let-858_3'UTR instead of the puromycin resistance gene. Spe I, Xcm I, Bgl II, Avr I and Sac I restriction sites introduced into backbone for linearisation before bombardment. The ccdB gene was replaced with a version from pDONR221 (Invitrogen) that is compatible with commercially available ccdB Survival E. coli, no longer requiring DB3.1 cells. Contains a new version of Pmyo-2::mCherry::myo-2_3'UTR transgene in the backbone that expresses well in various Caenorhabditis species.
  Vector type: Worm Expression
  Selectable markers: Neomycin (select with G418), Puromycin
Growth in bacteria
  Bacterial resistance: Chloramphenicol and Ampicillin, 25 & 100 μg/mL
  Growth temperature: 37°C
  Growth strain: ccdB Survival
  Growth instructions: As a Gateway destination vector the empty vector must be grown in ccdB resistant cells such as DB3.1 or ccdB Survival. Use both Ampicillin and Chloramphenicol selection to avoid loss of the Gateway cassette. Once the Gateway cassette has been replaced with the gene of interest select with Ampicillin in standard E. coli strain such as Top10 or DH5alpha.
  Copy number: Unknown
Resource information
  A portion of this plasmid was derived from a plasmid made by: Puromycin resistance gene from pBabePuro (Addgene). rpl-28 promoter and let-858 3'UTR sequences from pPD129.57 vector (Addgene). Neomycin resistance gene from pEGFP-C1 (Clontech). mCherry gene from pCFJ104 (Addgene).
Terms and licenses: Academic/Nonprofit Terms; Industry Terms: Not Available to Industry
Depositor comments: Dual resistance (PuroR-NeoR) vector for drug selection following biolistic bombardment in worms. This vector contains a Pmyo-2::mCherry::myo-2_3'UTR pharyngeal marker on the backbone. Worm strains generated with vector can be crossed with strains generated with other visual markers such as in pBCN41-R4R3 which has a green fluorescent pharyngeal marker. This is a Gateway 3-fragment compatible destination vector. It contains AttR4 and AttR3 sites (not AttR1 and AttR2 sites as identified automatically by the Addgene algorithm).
How to cite: pBCN40-R4R3 was a gift from Ben Lehner (Addgene plasmid # 34915 ; http://n2t.net/addgene:34915 ; RRID:Addgene_34915)
