[The description below was written by a language model from this plasmid's Addgene catalogue record and pLannotate feature annotations shown in this document.]
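Description:
pBCN40-R4R3 is an empty Gateway destination vector for making transgenic nematodes by biolistic bombardment followed by antibiotic selection. It derives from pBCN21-R4R3 and is a 9.1 kb worm expression plasmid carrying a high-copy ColE1/pUC-type origin and an ampicillin resistance gene for propagation in E. coli. The cloning site is a three-fragment (MultiSite) Gateway cassette flanked by attR4 and attR3 sites. The automated annotation labels the first site attR1/attB4, but the depositor states explicitly that the sites are attR4 and attR3. Between them lie a chloramphenicol resistance gene and the ccdB toxin gene, which counterselects against non-recombined vector. The ccdB copy was replaced with the pDONR221 version, so the empty vector can be maintained in commercially available ccdB-tolerant strains. After an LR reaction replaces the cassette with the sequences of interest, only ampicillin resistance remains.

Selection in worms comes from a dual-resistance operon, Prpl-28::PuroR::rpl-16 outron::NeoR::let-858 3'UTR, which expresses puromycin N-acetyltransferase and the Tn5 aminoglycoside phosphotransferase from one ribosomal-protein promoter, conferring resistance to puromycin and G418. In the feature table PuroR appears as three fragments, one gap matching a synthetic C. elegans intron from an mEGFP reference, which suggests an intron-containing coding sequence, though the record does not say so. The backbone also carries a revised Pmyo-2::mCherry::myo-2 3'UTR transgene giving red pharyngeal fluorescence in several Caenorhabditis species. This visual marker allows crosses with strains carrying a differently coloured marker, such as the green one in pBCN41-R4R3. Added SpeI, XcmI, BglII, AvrI and SacI sites allow linearisation before bombardment.
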