Features (pLannotate 1.2.2; 21 found; start..end, strand, type, name):
    103..156     -  misc_feature   bom (fragment): basis of mobility region from pBR322
   1141..2001    +  CDS            mCherry: mCherry is a basic (constitutively fluorescent) red fluorescent protein published in 2004, derived from Discosoma sp.. It is reported to be a very rapidly-maturing monomer with low acid sensitivity.
   3023..3221    +  CDS            PuroR (fragment): puromycin N-acetyltransferase; pac from Streptomyces; confers resistance to puromycin
   3272..3472    +  CDS            PuroR (fragment): puromycin N-acetyltransferase; pac from Streptomyces; confers resistance to puromycin
   3473..3523    +  CDS            mEGFP (fragment): monomeric enhanced GFP, optimized with synthetic introns for expression in C. elegans
   3524..3724    +  CDS            PuroR (fragment): puromycin N-acetyltransferase; pac from Streptomyces alboniger; confers resistance to puromycin
   3916..4710    +  CDS            NeoR/KanR: aminoglycoside phosphotransferase from Tn5; aph(3')-II (or nptII); confers resistance to neomycin, kanamycin, and G418 (Geneticin®)
   5148..5199    -  misc_feature   bom (fragment): basis of mobility region from pBR322
   5301..5336    -  CDS            rop (fragment): Rop protein, which maintains plasmids at low copy number; rop
   5431..5535    +  promoter       AmpR promoter: bla
   5536..6396    +  CDS            AmpR: β-lactamase; bla; confers resistance to ampicillin, carbenicillin, and related antibiotics
   6567..7155    +  rep_origin     ori: high-copy-number ColE1/pMB1/pBR322/pUC origin of replication
   7336..7356    +  protein_bind   attB4: mutant version of attB; core recombination site for the Gateway® BP reaction BP Clonase™
   7340..7459    +  protein_bind   attR1: mutant version of attR; recombination site for the Gateway® LR reaction LR Clonase™
   7503..7805    -  CDS            ccdB: CCDB_ECOLI - Also known as G, letB, letD. Experimental evidence at protein level: Swiss-Prot protein existence level 1. Toxic component of a type II toxin-antitoxin (TA) system, functioning in plasmid maintainence. Responsible for the post- segregational killing (PSK) of plasmid-free cells, also referred to as a plasmid addiction system. Half-life of over 2 hours. Cell killing by CcdB is accompanied by filamentation, defects in chromosome and plasmid segregation, defects in cell division, formation of anucleate cells, decreased DNA synthesis and plasmid loss. Interferes with the activity of DN
   7810..7968    -  CDS            ccdA (fragment): CCDA_ECO57 - Also known as H, letA. Experimental evidence at protein level: Swiss-Prot protein existence level 1. Antitoxin component of a type II toxin-antitoxin (TA) system which inhibits the post-segregational killing (PSK) of plasmid-free cells, also referred to as a plasmid addiction system. Binds to and blocks the activity of CcdB; will also remove bound CcdB protein from the CcdB-GyrA complex by forming a CcdA-CcdB complex, a process termed rejuvenation. Functions as a transcriptional corepressor for the ccdAB operon, repression also requires CcdB (By similarity). From Escherichia coli
   8150..8808    -  CDS            CmR: chloramphenicol acetyltransferase; cat; confers resistance to chloramphenicol
   8809..8838    -  promoter       cat promoter (fragment): promoter of the E. coli cat gene encoding chloramphenicol acetyltransferase
   8862..8892    -  promoter       lac UV5 promoter: E. coli lac promoter with an "up" mutation
   8917..9040    -  protein_bind   attR3: mutant version of attR; recombination site for the Gateway® LR reaction LR Clonase™
   9044..97      +  CDS            lacZα (fragment) (across the origin): LacZα fragment of β-galactosidase; lacZ fragment
>Addgene plasmid #34915 | pBCN40-R4R3 | depositor full sequence | sequence record 42401 | pBCN40-R4R3 sequence 9104 bps
TCGCCTTGCAGCACATCCCCCTTTCGCCAGCTGGCGTAATAGCGAAGAGGCCCGCACCGATCGCCCTTCC
CAACAGTTGCGCAGCCTGAATGGCGAATGGCGCCTGATGCGGTATTTTCTCCTTACGCATCTGTGCGGTA
TTTCACACCGCATATGCCGGGCCCCATTTTATATCTGAGTAGTATCCTTTGCTTTAAATGTCCATAAAAC
TAATTTTATAATCAATAAAACAACGTTTGTAAATCAACTGAGTTTACAAGTAGAGACATTGAGGGATACT
TTCACTATGCTAAAGTGATAATCGACCAAATAATAACTTCACTTTGGTATTTATTCCTGTCTTATAAATG
TTATGTATGAATTAAATTCATATGCATATGGCTCACTCTGACAATTTTTAATAATCTTCCAGATCAATAT
TGACTACCGATGCGGGTGGTCTTTTGCTTTGAATTCTGCTGAACTTTACACCCCGAACAGCAATGTGTGC
TTCAGCCTAAAAAAAAGTAAGTGTGTTAATCAGTGCCCCCGATTCTTCATTTTTTGCCCCTCTCTCCCGT
TTCGTCGGCAAAAGAAGAGAAAATAAAGATAAGTCTCAAGATAGGTTGGTAATCGCTAAAGTGGTTGTGT
GGATAAGAGTAGCAAAATGGCAGGAAGAGCACTTTGCGCGCACACACTGTACTCATTGTTCTGGATAAAA
TTCTCTCGTTGTTTGCCGTCGGATGTCTGCCTCTCTGCATTGAGCCGGCTTCTTCACTATCTTTAGTTAA
CCTAAAATGCCGTTTCTTTTCTCGTATCCCCACTATCCCGTTGAGGTTCTCTGCTCTCTTCGCTCCCTAC
CGCCAGCGAGCAACTATCCGTGGGGGCGCCTTGCTCGGAAGATGGGGGGGAAGAAAGAAGATTTTTGCTA
TTTGCACTTGAGAAAGAGACTTTTCCTGCGTCGATGGTTAGAGAACAGTGTGCAGACACTTTTCAGCTAC
CTAGAATTACAATTGGATATCCCCGCCTCCCAATCCACCCACCCAGGGAAAAAGAAGGGCTCGCCGAAAA
TCAAAGTTATCTCCAGGCTCGCGCATCCCACCGAGCGGTTGACTTCTCTCCACCACTTTTCATTTTAACC
CTCGATCGTCAGACACAGAAATGGTCTCAAAGGGTGAAGAAGATAACATGGCAATTATTAAAGAGTTTAT
GCGTTTCAAGGTGCATATGGAGGGATCTGTCAATGGGCATGAGTTTGAAATTGAAGGTGAAGGAGAAGGC
CGACCATATGAGGGAACACAAACCGCAAAACTAAAGGTAAGTTTAAACATATATATACTAACTAACCCTG
ATTATTTAAATTTTCAGGTAACTAAAGGCGGACCATTACCATTCGCCTGGGACATCCTCTCTCCACAGTT
CATGTATGGAAGTAAAGCTTATGTTAAACATCCGGCAGATATACCAGATTATTTGAAACTTTCATTCCCG
GAGGGTTTTAAGTGGGAACGCGTAATGAATTTTGAAGACGGAGGAGTTGTTACAGTGACGCAAGACTCAA
GGTAAGTTTAAACAGTTCGGTACTAACTAACCATACATATTTAAATTTTCAGCCTCCAAGATGGAGAATT
TATTTATAAAGTCAAACTTCGAGGAACGAATTTCCCCTCGGATGGACCTGTTATGCAGAAGAAGACTATG
GGATGGGAAGCTTCAAGTGAAAGAATGTACCCTGAAGACGGTGCTCTTAAGGGAGAGATTAAACAACGTC
TTAAATTGAAAGATGGAGGACATTACGATGCTGAGGTAAGTTTAAACATGATTTTACTAACTAACTAATC
TGATTTAAATTTTCAGGTGAAGACAACTTACAAAGCCAAAAAACCAGTTCAGCTGCCAGGAGCGTACAAT
GTTAATATTAAACTGGATATCACCTCCCACAACGAGGATTACACTATCGTTGAGCAATATGAAAGAGCTG
AAGGGCGGCACTCGACAGGTGGCATGGATGAATTGTATAAGTAGATCAACTGCTCTAATTCCATCTCGTT
TCTCTCTTTTCTTTCAATCTCTTTACCCGTTTCTCTTCCCCTACGTCCCCCAAACCTACCACTGCACAGT
AACACATACACATTCAACGTGTCACAATAAAAGCCCATCAACACCTTCTCTGTTGTTTTTTTTCTTCAAA
TGCATTTTTTTCACTTTGTTTAATAATTTTTACGCATCGGATTTGTAGGATAGTGGAAATTTGTCCTTCA
ATGCTTCAATTGATTCGACACTTCTCAATATTTTTGATCAATAAACCATTGATTTTCTATTTAGAAGAAG
ATCACTGTAAATAACACCAAAAACATCACAGCAAAAAAACTCCCACTCAATTATATTACTGTTTTTATTG
AAACTAGAATAAATTTGAAGGGCCCCCCTCGAGGGGAGAAAATGCGGAGAGAAGAACCCAGCATCTTAAT
AAAATTATATAATTTTGAATAAAATCAAATTAAAAATAAGATTAATTGAAACACAACAATAGAATGCAGA
AAATTACTCATAAGAAATAATTTATTTTGAAAGAAGTTGTGTCGATTTACGATAAAAACTACACGCAAAC
GAGGCTCCGCGTTTACACCGTTTGGCAATGGAGCGCGCTTGCTATTAGATTTTAGGCCAGCTCAACGAAA
GTTTAATTTATTTTTCTTCTTTTTTTCCATTTTTTTGAGTAAAATATCGAATTTTTTGTATTAATTCTGT
AAATTTTATAATTTGCAACTATTTTGGCGTATTCTGCTTGTTTTTATCAGCGAATTTTTATGCATTTCAG
TCAAAAGTTTGAGCAGGAAAAATGACATTTAGGACTTTGTAAAATTGTATTCTTAAATTTGCTTGAAAAC
CTACGTGTACAATTGATTTTATTGAATTTTTCTTACGTTTCCCGTTGTATCTTATTGTATTTAACTTTCA
TCATAAAATAATTTATTTCCAGGTAAAATATCCGACGCTCTCGTGGATCCCCGGGATTGGCTCAGAAAAA
AAGGTACCGACCATGACCGAGTACAAGCCCACGGTGCGCCTCGCCACCCGCGACGACGTCCCCAGGGCCG
TACGCACCCTCGCCGCCGCGTTCGCCGACTACCCCGCCACGCGCCACACCGTCGATCCGGACCGCCACAT
CGAGCGGGTCACCGAGCTGCAAGAACTCTTCCTCACGCGCGTCGGGCTCGACATCGGCAAGGTGTGGGTC
GGTAAGTTTAAACATATATATACTAACTAACCCTGATTATTTAAATTTTCAGCGGACGACGGCGCCGCGG
TGGCGGTCTGGACCACGCCGGAGAGCGTCGAAGCGGGGGCGGTGTTCGCCGAGATCGGCCCGCGCATGGC
CGAGTTGAGCGGTTCCCGGCTGGCCGCGCAGCAACAGATGGAAGGCCTCCTGGCGCCGCACCGGCCCAAG
GAGCCCGCGTGGTTCCTGGCCACCGTCGGCGTCTCGCCCGACGTAAGTTTAAACATGATTTTACTAACTA
ACTAATCTGATTTAAATTTTCAGCACCAGGGCAAGGGTCTGGGCAGCGCCGTCGTGCTCCCCGGAGTGGA
GGCGGCCGAGCGCGCCGGGGTGCCCGCCTTCCTGGAGACCTCCGCGCCCCGCAACCTCCCCTTCTACGAG
CGGCTCGGCTTCACCGTCACCGCCGACGTCGAGGTGCCCGAAGGACCGCGCACCTGGTGCATGACCCGCA
AGCCCGGTGCCTGATGAGCTAGCGATTACTGAAATATGTAAATATTAGAAGAATTTGTGCGGGATTCTTG
CCAAATAAATTCTCGAAATAGTTTTCATATATTTATTGTTATGCGCGTTCTCTCGCTTCGATTTATCTCT
CTTCCTTTACTCTCGTGTATTTCTAAACTTTCCCCTTCTTATCAGTATTTATTTCAGGGTAAACGATGAT
TGAACAAGATGGATTGCACGCAGGTTCTCCGGCCGCTTGGGTGGAGAGGCTATTCGGCTATGACTGGGCA
CAACAGACAATCGGCTGCTCTGATGCCGCCGTGTTCCGGCTGTCAGCGCAGGGGCGCCCGGTTCTTTTTG
TCAAGACCGACCTGTCCGGTGCCCTGAATGAACTGCAAGACGAGGCAGCGCGGCTATCGTGGCTGGCCAC
GACGGGCGTTCCTTGCGCAGCTGTGCTCGACGTTGTCACTGAAGCGGGAAGGGACTGGCTGCTATTGGGC
GAAGTGCCGGGGCAGGATCTCCTGTCATCTCACCTTGCTCCTGCCGAGAAAGTATCCATCATGGCTGATG
CAATGCGGCGGCTGCATACGCTTGATCCGGCTACCTGCCCATTCGACCACCAAGCGAAACATCGCATCGA
GCGAGCACGTACTCGGATGGAAGCCGGTCTTGTCGATCAGGATGATCTGGACGAAGAGCATCAGGGGCTC
GCGCCAGCCGAACTGTTCGCCAGGCTCAAGGCGAGCATGCCCGACGGCGAGGATCTCGTCGTGACCCATG
GCGATGCCTGCTTGCCGAATATCATGGTGGAAAATGGCCGCTTTTCTGGATTCATCGACTGTGGCCGGCT
GGGTGTGGCGGACCGCTATCAGGACATAGCGTTGGCTACCCGTGATATTGCTGAAGAGCTTGGCGGCGAA
TGGGCTGACCGCTTCCTCGTGCTTTACGGTATCGCCGCTCCCGATTCGCAGCGCATCGCCTTCTATCGCC
TTCTTGACGAGTTCTTCTGAGCTAGCCGGCCATACAAGTAATCCGGATGATCGACGCCAACGTCGTTGAA
TTTTCAAATTTTAAATACTGAATATTTGTTTTTTTTCCTATTATTTATTTATTCTCTTTGTGTTTTTTTT
CTTGCTTTCTAAAAAATTAATTCAATCCAAATCTAAACATTTTTTTTTCTCTTTCCGTCTCCCAATTCGT
ATTCCGCTCCTCTCATCTGAACACAATGTGCAAGTTTATTTATCTTCTCGCTTTCATTTCATTAGGACGT
GGGGGGAATTGGTGGAAGGGGGAAACACACAAAAGGATGATGGAAATGAAATAAGGACACACAATATGCA
ACAACATTCAATTCAGAAATATGGAGGAAGGTTTAAAAGAAAACATAAAAATATATAGAGGAGGAAGGAA
AACTAGTCCAAGATCTCAGTGGTCCTAGGTGAGCTCCCATATGGTGCACTCTCAGTGCAATCTGCTCTGA
TGCCGCATAGTTAAGCCAGCCCCGACACCCGCCAACACCCGCTGACGCGCCCTGACGGGCTTGTCTGCTC
CCGGCATCCGCTTACAGACAAGCTGTGACCGTCTCCGGGAGCTGCATGTGTCAGAGGTTTTCACCGTCAT
CACCGAAACGCGCGAGACGAAAGGGCCTCGTGATACGCCTATTTTTATAGGTTAATGTCATGATAATAAT
GGTTTCTTAGACGTCAGGTGGCACTTTTCGGGGAAATGTGCGCGGAACCCCTATTTGTTTATTTTTCTAA
ATACATTCAAATATGTATCCGCTCATGAGACAATAACCCTGATAAATGCTTCAATAATATTGAAAAAGGA
AGAGTATGAGTATTCAACATTTCCGTGTCGCCCTTATTCCCTTTTTTGCGGCATTTTGCCTTCCTGTTTT
TGCTCACCCAGAAACGCTGGTGAAAGTAAAAGATGCTGAAGATCAGTTGGGTGCACGAGTGGGTTACATC
GAACTGGATCTCAACAGCGGTAAGATCCTTGAGAGTTTTCGCCCCGAAGAACGTTTTCCAATGATGAGCA
CTTTTAAAGTTCTGCTATGTGGCGCGGTATTATCCCGTATTGACGCCGGGCAAGAGCAACTCGGTCGCCG
CATACACTATTCTCAGAATGACTTGGTTGAGTACTCACCAGTCACAGAAAAGCATCTTACGGATGGCATG
ACAGTAAGAGAATTATGCAGTGCTGCCATAACCATGAGTGATAACACTGCGGCCAACTTACTTCTGACAA
CGATCGGAGGACCGAAGGAGCTAACCGCTTTTTTGCACAACATGGGGGATCATGTAACTCGCCTTGATCG
TTGGGAACCGGAGCTGAATGAAGCCATACCAAACGACGAGCGTGACACCACGATGCCTGTAGCAATGGCA
ACAACGTTGCGCAAACTATTAACTGGCGAACTACTTACTCTAGCTTCCCGGCAACAATTAATAGACTGGA
TGGAGGCGGATAAAGTTGCAGGACCACTTCTGCGCTCGGCCCTTCCGGCTGGCTGGTTTATTGCTGATAA
ATCTGGAGCCGGTGAGCGTGGGTCTCGCGGTATCATTGCAGCACTGGGGCCAGATGGTAAGCCCTCCCGT
ATCGTAGTTATCTACACGACGGGGAGTCAGGCAACTATGGATGAACGAAATAGACAGATCGCTGAGATAG
GTGCCTCACTGATTAAGCATTGGTAACTGTCAGACCAAGTTTACTCATATATACTTTAGATTGATTTAAA
ACTTCATTTTTAATTTAAAAGGATCTAGGTGAAGATCCTTTTTGATAATCTCATGACCAAAATCCCTTAA
CGTGAGTTTTCGTTCCACTGAGCGTCAGACCCCGTAGAAAAGATCAAAGGATCTTCTTGAGATCCTTTTT
TTCTGCGCGTAATCTGCTGCTTGCAAACAAAAAAACCACCGCTACCAGCGGTGGTTTGTTTGCCGGATCA
AGAGCTACCAACTCTTTTTCCGAAGGTAACTGGCTTCAGCAGAGCGCAGATACCAAATACTGTTCTTCTA
GTGTAGCCGTAGTTAGGCCACCACTTCAAGAACTCTGTAGCACCGCCTACATACCTCGCTCTGCTAATCC
TGTTACCAGTGGCTGCTGCCAGTGGCGATAAGTCGTGTCTTACCGGGTTGGACTCAAGACGATAGTTACC
GGATAAGGCGCAGCGGTCGGGCTGAACGGGGGGTTCGTGCACACAGCCCAGCTTGGAGCGAACGACCTAC
ACCGAACTGAGATACCTACAGCGTGAGCTATGAGAAAGCGCCACGCTTCCCGAAGGGAGAAAGGCGGACA
GGTATCCGGTAAGCGGCAGGGTCGGAACAGGAGAGCGCACGAGGGAGCTTCCAGGGGGAAACGCCTGGTA
TCTTTATAGTCCTGTCGGGTTTCGCCACCTCTGACTTGAGCGTCGATTTTTGTGATGCTCGTCAGGGGGG
CGGAGCCTATGGAAAAACGCCAGCAACGCGGCCTTTTTACGGTTCCTGGTCTTTTGCTGGCCTTTGCTCA
CATGTTCTTTCCTGCGTTATCCCCTGATTCTGTGGATAACCGTATTACCGCCTTTGAGTGAGCTGATACC
AGCGGATAACAATTTCACACAGGAAACAGCTATGACCATGATTACGCCAAGCTATCAACTTTGTATAGAA
AAGTTGAACGAGAAACGTAAAATGATATAAATATCAATATATTAAATTAGATTTTGCATAAAAAACAGAC
TACATAATACTGTAAAACACAACATATCCAGTCACTATGGTCGACCTGCAGACTGGCTGTGTATAAGGGA
GCCTGACATTTATATTCCCCAGAACATCAGGTTAATGGCGTTTTTGATGTCATTTTCGCGGTGGCTGAGA
TCAGCCACTTCTTCCCCGATAACGGAGACCGGCACACTGGCCATATCGGTGGTCATCATGCGCCAGCTTT
CATCCCCGATATGCACCACCGGGTAAAGTTCACGGGAGACTTTATCTGACAGCAGACGTGCACTGGCCAG
GGGGATCACCATCCGTCGCCCGGGCGTGTCAATAATATCACTCTGTACATCCACAAACAGACGATAACGG
CTCTCTCTTTTATAGGTGTAAACCTTAAACTGCATTTCACCAGCCCCTGTTCTCGTCAGCAAAAGAGCCG
TTCATTTCAATAAACCGGGCGACCTCAGCCATCCCTTCCTGATTTTCCGCTTTCCAGCGTTCGGCACGCA
GACGACGGGCTTCATTCTGCATGGTTGTGCTTACCAGACCGGAGATATTGACATCATATATGCCTTGAGC
AACTGATAGCTGTCGCTGTCAACTGTCACTGTAATACGCTGCTTCATAGCATACCTCTTTTTGACATACT
TCGGGTATACATATCAGTATATATTCTTATACCGCAAAAATCAGCGCGCAAATACGCATACTGTTATCTG
GCTTTTAGTAAGCCGGATCCACGCGGCGTTTACGCCCCCCCTGCCACTCATCGCAGTACTGTTGTAATTC
ATTAAGCATTCTGCCGACATGGAAGCCATCACAAACGGCATGATGAACCTGAATCGCCAGCGGCATCAGC
ACCTTGTCGCCTTGCGTATAATATTTGCCCATGGTGAAAACGGGGGCGAAGAAGTTGTCCATATTGGCCA
CGTTTAAATCAAAACTGGTGAAACTCACCCAGGGATTGGCTGAGACGAAAAACATATTCTCAATAAACCC
TTTAGGGAAATAGGCCAGGTTTTCACCGTAACACGCCACATCTTGCGAATATATGTGTAGAAACTGCCGG
AAATCGTCGTGGTATTCACTCCAGAGCGATGAAAACGTTTCAGTTTGCTCATGGAAAACGGTGTAACAAG
GGTGAACACTATCCCATATCACCAGCTCACCGTCTTTCATTGCCATACGGAATTCCGGATGAGCATTCAT
CAGGCGGGCAAGAATGTGAATAAAGGCCGGATAAAACTTGTGCTTATTTTTCTTTACGGTCTTTAAAAAG
GCCGTAATATCCAGCTGAACGGTCTGGTTATAGGTACATTGAGCAACTGACTGAAATGCCTCAAAATGTT
CTTTACGATGCCATTGGGATATATCAACGGTGGTATATCCAGTGATTTTTTTCTCCATTTTAGCTTCCTT
AGCTCCTGAAAATCTCGACGGATCCTAACTCAAAATCCACACATTATACGAGCCGGAAGCATAAAGTGTA
AAGCCTGGGGTGCCTAATGCGGCCGCCATAGTGACTGGATATGTTGTGTTTTACAGTATTATGTAGTCTG
TTTTTTATGCAAAATCTAATTTAATATATTGATATTTATATCATTTTACGTTTCTCGTTCAACTTTATTA
TACATAGTTGATAATTCACTGGCCGTCGTTTTACAACGTCGTGACTGGGAAAACCCTGGCGTTACCCAAC
TTAA
