>Addgene plasmid #34915 | pBCN40-R4R3 | addgene partial sequence | sequence record 44841 | CAT-R 5'-GCAACTGACTGAAATGCCTC-3'
ATATCAACGGTGGTATATCCAGTGATTTTTTTCTCCATTTTAGCTTCCTTAGCTCCTGAAAATCTCGACG
GATCCTAACTCAAAATCCACACATTATACGAGCCGGAAGCATAAAGTGTAAAGCCTGGGGTGCCTAATGC
GGCCGCCATAGTGACTGGATATGTTGTGTTTTACAGTATTATGTAGTCTGTTTTTTATGCAAAATCTAAT
TTAATATATTGATATTTATATCATTTTACGTTTCTCGTTCAACTTTATTATACATAGTTGATAATTCACT
GGCCGTCGTTTTACAACGTCGTGACTGGGAAAACCCTGGCGTTACCCAACTTAATCGCCTTGCAGCACAT
CCCCCTTTCGCCAGCTGGCGTAATAGCGAAGAGGCCCGCACCGATCGCCCTTCCCAACAGTTGCGCAGCC
TGAATGGCGAATGGCGCCTGATGCGGTATTTTCTCCTTACGCATCTGTGCGGTATTTCACACCGCATATG
CCGGGCCCCATTTTATATCTGAGTAGTATCCTTTGCTTTAAATGTCCATAAAACTAATTTTATAATCAAT
AAAACAACGTTTGTAAATCAACTGAGTTTACAAGTAGAGACATTGAGGGATACTTTCACTATGCTAAAGT
GATAATCGACCAAATAATAACTTCACTTTGGTATTTATTCCTGTCTTATAAATGTTATGTATGAATTAAA
TTCATATGCATATGGCTCACTCTGACAATTTTTAATAATCTTCCAGATCAATATTGACTACCGATGCGGG
TGGTCTTTTGCTTTGAATTCTGCTGAACTTTACACCCCGAACAGCAATGTGTGCTTCAGCCTAAAAAAAA
GTAAGTGTGTTAATCAGTGCCCCCGATTCTTCAT
