>Addgene plasmid #34915 | pBCN40-R4R3 | addgene partial sequence | sequence record 44842 | Neo-R 5'-GCCCAGTCATAGCCGAATAG-3'
ATCCATCTTGTTCAATCATCGTTTACCCTGAAATAAATACTGATAAGAAGGGGAAAGTTTAGAAATACAC
GAGAGTAAAGGAAGAGAGATAAATCGAAGCGAGAGAACGCGCATAACAATAAATATATGAAAACTATTTC
GAGAATTTATTTGGCAAGAATCCCGCACAAATTCTTCTAATATTTACATATTTCAGTAATCGCTAGCTCA
TCAGGCACCGGGCTTGCGGGTCATGCACCAGGTGCGCGGTCCTTCGGGCACCTCGACGTCGGCGGTGACG
GTGAAGCCGAGCCGCTCGTAGAAGGGGAGGTTGCGGGGCGCGGAGGTCTCCAGGAAGGCGGGCACCCCGG
CGCGCTCGGCCGCCTCCACTCCGGGGAGCACGACGGCGCTGCCCAGACCCTTGCCCTGGTGCTGAAAATT
TAAATCAGATTAGTTAGTTAGTAAAATCATGTTTAAACTTACGTCGGGCGAGACGCCGACGGTGGCCAGG
AACCACGCGGGCTCCTTGGGCCGGTGCGGCGCCAGGAGGCCTTCCATCTGTTGCTGCGCGGCCAGCCGGG
AACCGCTCAACTCGGCCATGCGCGGGCCGATCTCGGCGAACACCGCCCCCGCTTCGACGCTCTCCGGCGT
GGTCCAGACCGCCACCGCGGCGCCGTCGTCCGCTGAAAATTTAAATAATCAGGGTTAGTTAGTATATATA
TGTTTAAACTTACCGACCCACACCTTGCCGATGTCGAGCCCGACGCGCGTGAGGAAGAGTTCTTGCAGCT
CGGTGACCCGCTCGATGTGGCGGTCCG
