>Addgene plasmid #34915 | pBCN40-R4R3 | addgene partial sequence | sequence record 44843 | Neo-F 5'-CGTTGGCTACCCGTGATATT-3'
CTCGTGCTTTACGGTATCGCCGCTCCCGATTCGCAGCGCATCGCCTTCTATCGCCTTCTTGACGAGTTCT
TCTGAGCTAGCCGGCCATACAAGTAATCCGGATGATCGACGCCAACGTCGTTGAATTTTCAAATTTTAAA
TACTGAATATTTGTTTTTTTTCCTATTATTTATTTATTCTCTTTGTGTTTTTTTTCTTGCTTTCTAAAAA
ATTAATTCAATCCAAATCTAAACATTTTTTTTTCTCTTTCCGTCTCCCAATTCGTATTCCGCTCCTCTCA
TCTGAACACAATGTGCAAGTTTATTTATCTTCTCGCTTTCATTTCATTAGGACGTGGGGGGAATTGGTGG
AAGGGGGAAACACACAAAAGGATGATGGAAATGAAATAAGGACACACAATATGCAACAACATTCAATTCA
GAAATATGGAGGAAGGTTTAAAAGAAAACATAAAAATATATAGAGGAGGAAGGAAAACTAGTCCAAGATC
TCAGTGGTCCTAGGTGAGCTCCCATATGGTGCACTCTCAGTGCAATCTGCTCTGATGCCGCATAGTTAAG
CCAGCCCCGACACCCGCCAACACCCGCTGACGCGCCCTGACGGGCTTGTCTGCTCCCGGCATCCGCTTAC
AGACAAGCTGTGACCGTCTCCGGGAGCTGCATGTGTCAGAGGTTTTCACCGTCATCACCGAAACGCGCGA
GACGAAAGGGCCTCGTGATACGCCTATTTTTATAGGTTAATGTCATGATAATAATGGTTTCTTAGACGTC
AGGTGGCACTTTTCGGGGAAATGTGCGCGGAACCCCTATTTG
